Addgene plasmid #99086: pRRG217-soxB
Purpose: dsRNA and riboprobe synthesis for Schmidtea mediterranea soxB (also known as soxB1-1)
Depositing lab: Phillip Newmark. Depositing organization: University of Illinois at Urbana-Champaign. Publication: Follistatin antagonizes activin signaling and acts with notum to direct planarian head regeneration. Roberts-Galbraith RH, Newmark PA. Proc Natl Acad Sci U S A. 2013 Jan 22;110(4):1363-8. doi: 10.1073/pnas.1214053110. Epub 2013 Jan 7. PubMed 23297191.
Backbone
  Vector backbone: pJC53.2
  Backbone manufacturer: Phillip Newmark (Addgene plasmid # 26536)
  Backbone size w/o insert (bp): 3240
  Vector type: T/A Cloning Vector for dsRNA generation and the generation of sense and anti-sense probes
Growth in bacteria
  Bacterial resistance: Ampicillin and Kanamycin, 100 & 50 μg/mL
  Growth temperature: 37°C
  Growth strain: DH5alpha
  Copy number: High Copy
Gene/Insert
  Gene/Insert name: soxB (also known as soxB1-1) in situ probe (alt names: JX091078.1 (Genbank); dd_Smed_v6_13215_0_1)
  Species: Schmidtea mediterranea
  Insert size (bp): 461
  Cloning method: Restriction Enzyme; 5′ cloning site Eam1105I (destroyed during cloning); 3′ cloning site Eam1105I (destroyed during cloning)
  Sequencing primers: 5′ Sp6; 3′ T3
Terms and licenses: Academic/Nonprofit Terms; Industry Terms: Not Available to Industry
Depositor comments: Cloning primers: F-TACTCATCCGCCCTTTCATC, R-CCGATCAATGTCTTCGGACT
How to cite: pRRG217-soxB was a gift from Phillip Newmark (Addgene plasmid # 99086 ; http://n2t.net/addgene:99086 ; RRID:Addgene_99086)
