[The description below was written by a language model from this plasmid's Addgene catalogue record and pLannotate feature annotations shown in this document.]
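Description:
pRRG217-soxB is a small bacterial plasmid (about 3.7 kb in the sequenced record) built on pJC53.2, a T/A cloning vector designed for in vitro synthesis of double-stranded RNA and of sense or antisense riboprobes. It is maintained in E. coli at high copy through a ColE1/pUC-type origin and carries two selectable markers, a neo/nptII kanamycin resistance gene and the β-lactamase AmpR gene, matching the dual ampicillin and kanamycin selection listed. The annotation also picks up short fragments of an M13 origin and of the Tn5 transposase upstream of neo. These appear to be remnants of the marker cassettes rather than functional parts.

The insert is a 461 bp fragment of the Schmidtea mediterranea soxB gene (also called soxB1-1), cloned as a PCR product into the vector's Eam1105I-generated overhang sites, which were destroyed in the process. The fragment itself is not annotated in the feature table, but it corresponds to the gap between the two converging promoter sets. On one side sit T7 and SP6 promoters, on the other T3 and T7 promoters in the opposite orientation, and the whole unit is bracketed by T7 terminators. Because T7 promoters face inward from both ends, both strands can be transcribed by T7 RNA polymerase to yield complementary RNAs that anneal into dsRNA. The unique SP6 and T3 promoters each drive a single strand, which allows strand-specific probes to be made. The record does not state which of the two gives the antisense strand.

The plasmid serves as a template for RNAi knockdown of soxB and for in situ hybridization probes that detect its expression in planarians, and it was deposited in connection with work on signaling during planarian head regeneration.
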