Features (pLannotate 1.2.2; 12 found; start..end, strand, type, name):
      2..590     +  rep_origin     ori: high-copy-number ColE1/pMB1/pBR322/pUC origin of replication
    773..820     -  terminator     T7 terminator: transcription terminator for bacteriophage T7 RNA polymerase
    834..852     +  promoter       T7 promoter: promoter for bacteriophage T7 RNA polymerase
    856..874     +  promoter       SP6 promoter: promoter for bacteriophage SP6 RNA polymerase
   1354..1372    -  promoter       T3 promoter: promoter for bacteriophage T3 RNA polymerase
   1376..1394    -  promoter       T7 promoter: promoter for bacteriophage T7 RNA polymerase
   1408..1455    +  terminator     T7 terminator: transcription terminator for bacteriophage T7 RNA polymerase
   1462..1528    +  rep_origin     M13 ori (fragment): M13 bacteriophage origin of replication; arrow indicates direction of (+) strand synthesis
   1531..1830    +  CDS            tnpA (fragment): TN5P_ECOLX - Also known as tnp. Experimental evidence at protein level: Swiss-Prot protein existence level 1. Mediates transposition of transposon Tn5 by a 'cut and paste' mechanism. First, the monomeric transposase binds the 19 bp inverted DNA repeats flanking the transposon. Then, dimerization of the DNA- bound transposase creates a synaptic DNA complex. After nicking of the first DNA strand, excision of the transposon proceeds through a series of intermediates. The transposase then mediates the insertion of the transposon at a new site by strand transfer. The activity of the wild- type tran
   1862..2653    +  CDS            neo: KKA2_KLEPN - Also known as kan, nptII. Experimental evidence at protein level: Swiss-Prot protein existence level 1. Resistance to kanamycin, neomycin, paromomycin, ribostamycin, butirosin and gentamicin B. From Klebsiella pneumoniae.
   2657..2673    +  promoter       AmpR promoter (fragment): bla
   2674..3534    +  CDS            AmpR: β-lactamase; bla; confers resistance to ampicillin, carbenicillin, and related antibiotics
>Addgene plasmid #99086 | pRRG217-soxB | addgene full sequence | sequence record 191946 | Addgene NGS Result
CTTGAGATCCTTTTTTTCTGCGCGTAATCTGCTGCTTGCAAACAAAAAAACCACCGCTACCAGCGGTGGT
TTGTTTGCCGGATCAAGAGCTACCAACTCTTTTTCCGAAGGTAACTGGCTTCAGCAGAGCGCAGATACCA
AATACTGTTCTTCTAGTGTAGCCGTAGTTAGGCCACCACTTCAAGAACTCTGTAGCACCGCCTACATACC
TCGCTCTGCTAATCCTGTTACCAGTGGCTGCTGCCAGTGGCGATAAGTCGTGTCTTACCGGGTTGGACTC
AAGACGATAGTTACCGGATAAGGCGCAGCGGTCGGGCTGAACGGGGGGTTCGTGCACACAGCCCAGCTTG
GAGCGAACGACCTACACCGAACTGAGATACCTACAGCGTGAGCTATGAGAAAGCGCCACGCTTCCCGAAG
GGAGAAAGGCGGACAGGTATCCGGTAAGCGGCAGGGTCGGAACAGGAGAGCGCACGAGGGAGCTTCCAGG
GGGAAACGCCTGGTATCTTTATAGTCCTGTCGGGTTTCGCCACCTCTGACTTGAGCGTCGATTTTTGTGA
TGCTCGTCAGGGGGGCGGAGCCTATGGAAAAACGCCAGCAACGCGGCCTTTTTACGGTTCCTGGCCTTTT
GCTGGCCTTTTGCTCACATGTTCTTTCCTGCGTTATCCCCTGATTCTGTGGATAACCGTATTACCGCCTT
TGAGTGAGCTGATACCGCTCGCCGCAGCCGAACGACCGAGCGCAGCGAGTCAGTGAGCGAGGAAGCACGC
GTCAAAAAACCCCTCAAGACCCGTTTAGAGGCCCCAAGGGGTTATGCTAGGCGCGCCGGATCCTAATACG
ACTCACTATAGGGAGATTTAGGTGACACTATAGAAGTGACCTTTACTCATCCGCCCTTTCATCCTACTAT
CAGAAATTAAGAAATACCTCTGTAGATTTTGATGTTCCAAACGATGTTTATGACAACATTTATTCCAACT
CTCTCCAATCGGAAAAGAATCCCTATGGCTCGTACTTTTCCAGTCCGACTCTCGATTCGAAATCTTTTGA
CGATTCGAAACTATCGAGTCAAACAAATAATTTCGATTGTTTAAAACAGTTTTCTCAAATTGACACAAAC
ACCTTGCAAACAGTTCAAACGATTGCTGCTTTGCATTCTCGGCATCATTTGAGCTCAAGTTCTAGTATTG
ATGGTAATAACGTTGAACCCAATCACAAATCCGATTCGTCACCCAATCCACCAACGACTCAGTGTCAAGG
TGCTCACAGTTTTCCCACTTTAAACAATTCATCTTGTCAACAGAGGCCTGGATTACGTACTCCGAAGTCC
GAAGACATTGATCGGAAGGTCTCCCTTTAGTGAGGGTTAATTCTCCCTATAGTGAGTCGTATTAGGATCC
GGCGCGCCTAGCATAACCCCTTGGGGCCTCTAAACGGGTCTTGAGGGGTTTTTTGACGCGTCGATTTCGG
CCTATTGGTTAAAAAATGAGCTGATTTAACAAAAATTTAACGCGAATTTTAACAAAATTCAGGGCGCAAG
GGCTGCTAAAGGAAGCGGAACACGTAGAAAGCCAGTCCGCAGAAACGGTGCTGACCCCGGATGAATGTCA
GCTACTGGGCTATCTGGACAAGGGAAAACGCAAGCGCAAAGAGAAAGCAGGTAGCTTGCAGTGGGCTTAC
ATGGCGATAGCTAGACTGGGCGGTTTTATGGACAGCAAGCGAACCGGAATTGCCAGCTGGGGCGCCCTCT
GGTAAGGTTGGGAAGCCCTGCAAAGTAAACTGGATGGCTTTCTTGCCGCCAATGATCTGATGGCGCAGGG
GATCAAGATCTGATCAAGAGACAGGATGAGGATCGTTTCGCATGATTGAACAAGATGGATTGCACGCAGG
TTCTCCGGCCGCTTGGGTGGAGAGGCTATTCGGCTATGACTGGGCACAACAGACAATCGGCTGCTCTGAT
GCCGCCGTGTTCCGGCTGTCAGCGCAGGGGCGCCCGGTTCTTTTTGTCAAGACCGACCTGTCCGGTGCCC
TGAATGAACTGCAGGACGAGGCAGCGCGGCTATCGTGGCTGGCCACGACGGGCGTTCCTTGCGCAGCTGT
GCTCGACGTTGTCACTGAAGCGGGAAGGGACTGGCTGCTATTGGGCGAAGTGCCGGGGCAGGATCTCCTG
TCATCCCACCTTGCTCCTGCCGAGAAAGTATCCATCATGGCTGATGCAATGCGGCGGCTGCATACGCTTG
ATCCGGCTACCTGCCCATTCGACCACCAAGCGAAACATCGCATCGAGCGAGCACGTACTCGGATGGAAGC
CGGTCTTGTCGATCAGGATGATCTGGACGAAGAGCATCAGGGGCTCGCGCCAGCCGAACTGTTCGCCAGG
CTCAAGGCGCGCATGCCCGACGGCGAGGATCTCGTCGTGACCCATGGCGATGCCTGCTTGCCGAATATCA
TGGTGGAAAATGGCCGCTTTTCTGGATTCATCGACTGTGGCCGGCTGGGTGTGGCGGACCGCTATCAGGA
CATAGCGTTGGCTACCCGTGATATTGCTGAAGAGCTTGGCGGCGAATGGGCTGACCGCTTCCTCGTGCTT
TACGGTATCGCCGCTCCCGATTCGCAGCGCATCGCCTTCTATCGCCTTCTTGACGAGTTCTTCTGAATTG
AAAAAGGAAGAGTATGAGTATTCAACATTTCCGTGTCGCCCTTATTCCCTTTTTTGCGGCATTTTGCCTT
CCTGTTTTTGCTCACCCAGAAACGCTGGTGAAAGTAAAAGATGCTGAAGATCAGTTGGGTGCACGAGTGG
GTTACATCGAACTGGATCTCAACAGCGGTAAGATCCTTGAGAGTTTTCGCCCCGAAGAACGTTTTCCAAT
GATGAGCACTTTTAAAGTTCTGCTATGTGGCGCGGTATTATCCCGTATTGACGCCGGGCAAGAGCAACTC
GGTCGCCGCATACACTATTCTCAGAATGACTTGGTTGAGTACTCACCAGTCACAGAAAAGCATCTTACGG
ATGGCATGACAGTAAGAGAATTATGCAGTGCTGCCATAACCATGAGTGATAACACTGCGGCCAACTTACT
TCTGACAACGATCGGAGGACCGAAGGAGCTAACCGCTTTTTTGCACAACATGGGGGATCATGTAACTCGC
CTTGATCGTTGGGAACCGGAGCTGAATGAAGCCATACCAAACGACGAGCGTGACACCACGATGCCTGTAG
CAATGGCAACAACGTTGCGCAAACTATTAACTGGCGAACTACTTACTCTAGCTTCCCGGCAACAATTAAT
AGACTGGATGGAGGCGGATAAAGTTGCAGGACCACTTCTGCGCTCGGCCCTTCCGGCTGGCTGGTTTATT
GCTGATAAATCTGGAGCCGGTGAGCGTGGGTCTCGCGGTATCATTGCAGCACTGGGGCCAGATGGTAAGC
CCTCCCGTATCGTAGTTATCTACACGACGGGGAGCCAGGCAACTATGGATGAACGAAATAGACAGATCGC
TGAGATAGGTGCCTCACTGATTAAGCATTGGTAACTGTCAGACCAAGTTTACTCATATATACTTTAGATT
GATTTAAAACTTCATTTTTAATTTAAAAGGATCTAGGTGAAGATCCTTTTTGATAATCTCATGACCAAAA
TCCCTTAACGTGAGTTTTCGTTCCACTGAGCGTCAGACCCCGTAGAAAAGATCAAAGGATCTT
